Addgene plasmid #97137: Tol2-lyzC-microRNA 143-1-Dendra2
Purpose: overexpression of microRNA and Dendra2 in Zebrafish
Depositing lab: Qing Deng. Depositing organization: Purdue University. Publication: Phenotypical microRNA screen reveals a noncanonical role of CDK2 in regulating neutrophil migration. Hsu AY, Wang D, Liu S, Lu J, Syahirah R, Bennin DA, Huttenlocher A, Umulis DM, Wan J, Deng Q. Proc Natl Acad Sci U S A. 2019 Aug 26. pii: 1905221116. doi: 10.1073/pnas.1905221116. PubMed 31451657.
Backbone
  Vector backbone: Tol2
  Vector type: Zebrafish
Growth in bacteria
  Bacterial resistance: Ampicillin, 100 μg/mL
  Growth temperature: 37°C
  Growth strain: DH5alpha
  Copy number: High Copy
Gene/Insert
  Gene/Insert name: microRNA 143 1 Dendra2
  Species: D. rerio (zebrafish)
  Cloning method: Ligation Independent Cloning
Terms and licenses: Academic/Nonprofit Terms; Industry Terms: Not Available to Industry
How to cite: Tol2-lyzC-microRNA 143-1-Dendra2 was a gift from Qing Deng (Addgene plasmid # 97137 ; http://n2t.net/addgene:97137 ; RRID:Addgene_97137)
