[The description below was written by a language model from this plasmid's Addgene catalogue record and pLannotate feature annotations shown in this document.]
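Description:
Tol2-lyzC-microRNA 143-1-Dendra2 is a 7,902 nt zebrafish transgenesis plasmid built on a Tol2 transposon backbone and intended for overexpressing a microRNA together with the fluorescent protein Dendra2 in zebrafish. It is propagated in E. coli as a high-copy plasmid through a ColE1/pUC-type origin and selected with ampicillin via the β-lactamase gene and its native promoter. pBluescript-type remnants are also present: fragments of f1 and M13 origins, a lac promoter/operator region, a T3 promoter and part of a multiple cloning site.

The payload runs in one orientation. A short fragment matching zebrafish β-actin (actba) is followed by the mir-143 hairpin, then the Dendra2 coding sequence, a small SV40 large T antigen fragment and the SV40 polyadenylation signal. This layout is consistent with a design in which the microRNA precursor lies upstream of the reporter on the same transcript, possibly within β-actin-derived sequence, so that green-to-red photoconvertible Dendra2 fluorescence marks the cells that express the microRNA. The record does not spell out this architecture. The name indicates the lyzC (lysozyme C) promoter, commonly used for neutrophil-restricted expression in zebrafish, but the automated annotation does not mark it. The roughly 1.8 kb unannotated stretch upstream of the cassette may contain it. The Tol2 arms are likewise not labelled. A fragment matching medaka tyrosinase probably reflects the genomic locus from which Tol2 was originally isolated.

With Tol2 transposase supplied, the cassette can integrate into the zebrafish genome. The associated publication describes a phenotypic microRNA screen of neutrophil migration, which suggests this plasmid was one member of that overexpression series.
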