Features (pLannotate 1.2.2; 17 found; start..end, strand, type, name):
   1787..1909    +  CDS            actba (fragment): ACTB1_DANRE - Also known as bact, bactin1, bactzf. Experimental evidence at protein level: Swiss-Prot protein existence level 1. Actin is a highly conserved protein that polymerizes to produce filaments that form cross-linked networks in the cytoplasm of cells. Actin exists in both monomeric (G-actin) and polymeric (F-actin) forms, both forms playing key functions, such as cell motility and contraction. In addition to their role in the cytoplasmic cytoskeleton, G- and F-actin also localize in the nucleus, and regulate gene transcription and motility and repair of damaged DNA. From Danio rerio
   2473..2556    +  ncRNA          mir-143: Accession: RF00683 - microRNA mir-143
   3026..3044    -  misc_feature   MCS (fragment): pBluescript multiple cloning site
   3059..3748    +  CDS            Dendra2: Dendra2 is a photoconvertible green fluorescent protein published in 2006, derived from Dendronephthya sp.. It has high acid sensitivity.
   3756..3839    +  CDS            large T antigen (fragment): large T antigen from SV40 (simian virus 40)
   3862..3983    +  polyA_signal   SV40 poly(A) signal: SV40 polyadenylation signal
   3990..4075    -  rep_origin     M13 ori (fragment): M13 bacteriophage origin of replication; arrow indicates direction of (+) strand synthesis
   4361..4379    -  promoter       T3 promoter: promoter for bacteriophage T3 RNA polymerase
   4424..4440    -  protein_bind   lac operator: The lac repressor binds to the lac operator to inhibit transcription in E. coli. This inhibition can be relieved by adding lactose or isopropyl-β-D-thiogalactopyranoside (IPTG). lac repressor encoded by lacI
   4448..4478    -  promoter       lac promoter: promoter for the E. coli lac operon
   4493..4514    -  protein_bind   CAP binding site: CAP binding activates transcription in the presence of cAMP. E. coli catabolite activator protein
   4527..4619    -  CDS            lacI (fragment): lac repressor; lacI; The lac repressor binds to the lac operator to inhibit transcription in E. coli. This inhibition can be relieved by adding lactose or isopropyl-β-D-thiogalactopyranoside (IPTG).
   4802..5390    -  rep_origin     ori: high-copy-number ColE1/pMB1/pBR322/pUC origin of replication
   5561..6421    -  CDS            AmpR: β-lactamase; bla; confers resistance to ampicillin, carbenicillin, and related antibiotics
   6422..6526    -  promoter       AmpR promoter: bla
   6552..6882    -  rep_origin     f1 ori (fragment) (sequence partly withheld): f1 bacteriophage origin of replication; arrow indicates direction of (+) strand synthesis
   6880..7107    +  CDS            tyr (fragment) (sequence partly withheld): TYRO_ORYLA - Also known as tyro. Experimental evidence at transcript level: Swiss-Prot protein existence level 2. This is a copper-containing oxidase that functions in the formation of pigments such as melanins and other polyphenolic compounds. From Oryzias latipes (Japanese rice fish) (Japanese killifish).
>Addgene plasmid #97137 | Tol2-lyzC-microRNA 143-1-Dendra2 | addgene full sequence | sequence record 182772 | Addgene NGS Result
GTGTTTTAGATTGAAGTACAATATTTATAGGTAAAATTCACCAGCATATGCTTAAAGATAGCCATGCTCC
AGGTCCTTGTGTCCTTCTAAGGTCTGTTTGTGGTTTAAGCTGTTTGTTGACACACGCTTGTCATCTCCAT
TTTTCTGTGAAGTTATTGTCAGTTTATTGCACACTGGGTTGCATTAAGCTGCAGTTTTTTCACAACAGTT
TTCCACATTGTAACAGTCAGTCTCCAAATTATTCCATCAGTCCTCAAATTTAGTCATTTGAGGCCATGAA
AACACTTAAAACTACATGAAGGTAGTTTGGCATTAGGTTTTAGACTTGTTCTTGTTTGGCATATTGCAAC
CTGTGTAAAAATGATTTGATTTTTATTTTTTTTTTTTTTTTTTCAGAAAGAAACGGTCCAAAAAGAGTTA
TGTGAACATTTATCCATGTGTTTAATGTTTTTTAAATTAAAAAAAAACATTTTTATTAAACCACTTGTGA
CTAAACCTTTTTTAGTTATTCTATTTTGTGACGAGTCTGAATGGCCAAAGTACTCTTGAATCCAAAATCT
TTATAGTAAAATGTTTAATCTTACTTGCAGTGTTGGGTATAATTTGTAACAAAGTTGAATTCCATATCTG
CTGAGTGAAAAAGTAAAGTAAGAGATTGCTGTAAATATTTAGGTTATTTATTTATTAATACAATATAGAA
AGTAACAAAACACAATGTAAAAAATCAATAAAGAAAGTAAATATTAAAAGTAATGATAAACTAATGATGT
AAACAATATTAGCAACAAAGTTTGTACAATTCAGGGAGGGTAAAGAATTTCACCTAATAGTCAAACTCTG
TATTAAATAATATAAAATCTTTGTTCTTAGTCTGAAGAGGAGACTGTGAGAGAAAGCTTACTGGTTGTTA
AATTAGAAAATTTGTAACTTGCAGATTAAAATGATTTAAATAATTTTATAAAGGCCATGTTTGAAACAAA
TGTAAAAACATAATAAATGTTAAGAATTTCAGATATTGAGATTTTACAATTTAAAAAAAGCAATAAAGTA
ATAGCAGAGACCTACACTCTTAAAGTAAATTACCCAACTCTGCTTACTAGTAACTTTTGGAATAGTTACT
AGTATCCATTGAACAAATACTAGAATCTAATTAAATTGTGTGAGTGTCCAATGAAAAGATTCTTGTATTT
AAAACAGTACCAGTATCTATATATGTACAAAATTTAGTGCTAGCAAAATGCAAATAAATACTACTGCATA
TAATGGATTGCATTGTAAATCGACTCGCCATAATACATTTATTTCCTATTTTTACTTTTAACAAAAAATA
AGTTCACTGAGTATTTCATGTCATTAAATCGCATTAAACCTCTTGCATGCTTTATGTACACTAGTGCAGT
TCGCTAAATGACCACCGGTGTCACTAATAACACGATCGTTTCTGAATTCTGCATTAAACGCCATTTATAC
GTTGCTCTTATTAGTAAACAATTTCTCCATCATGAGCTCGACCAGTATTGCATATTTCATCCTCTTAAAT
CCAGAGTTGTTTCTTTTAATCACTTTCTCTTCATGATAAAAGCAGTTTTTGGTTTTCAGAAGTTTACAAC
AAACCCAGTCAGTTATTGCCTCAGCAAACACTGGAGCAACTGCACACTTGTGAAAAGCTTCTTGCGAAAC
ACAAACCTTTCTCTGGACTTATAAATAAAGGCATTCAGCAGCTCCACCATACACCTCCACTGGTCTTGAT
AAAGCAGATATCAGCAGTGATACAGGTACCGCCACCATGGATGAGGAAATCGCTGCCCTGGTCGTTGACA
ACGGCTCCGGTATGTGCAAAGCCGGTTTTGCTGGAGATGATGCCCCTCGTGCTGTTTTCCCCTCCATTGT
TGGACGACCCAGACATCAGGTACATTTAATAAACCATCCTAATAACATGTTAATCATATTGAACCACATT
AAACTCTCATTTGTGCATTTTACATCTTTTAAAACCGATTTATATTCGTTTTTAGATAATGAAGTTTATT
AAAGTGTTAATTCACAGCTTTATTGCTTGTTTTGAGAATCTGCTTGCATAAGTGATTTTTAAACTTGATC
TGATTTTCGTTTGTTTCGAAGTTCTTCAGCTTTGAAAGTCAGATCTTCAATTCACAGCCATGCCATAGTT
TTAGGATACAGTATAAGTAGACGAATTGGGATGCATCGTAGATTTTATGCTGTGTTTGTTATGGTTTTTC
AGTGGTAGAGATTTTCAGAGTATTATTAGGGTTATAGTCAGTGTCAGGTTTATTTATCGTCAGCGTGATG
GGCAAAAAACAGCTGGCAGTACGGGCTCTGGATGACAGAGACTGAGGACTTCATTCAGACCTCTGGATCT
TTGATTGACACTGAGTCGTCTCACATGAGTTCATAGTCTTGGTTAATCAAAGACGGTAAGATGCGAACAC
AAGCAGAGTCCGGCCCGATCTACAGTCGTCTGGCCCGCGGTGCAGTGCTGCATCTCTGGTCAACTGGGAG
TCTGAGATGAAGCACTGTAGCTCGGGAGGACAACACTGTCAGCTCATACAAACAACACACATGCGTTTAC
ATACGTGAGATTGCTTTTGAACAGTTGCCTAACCATTTGCTTTATAGGGCAAATGTTGGTTTTTCAGTCA
CTGCAGAGCCAACTGCTGTTACTCTCGCCCAGAAATCTGCGCCAACATGGACACACCCAGTGGAGCAAGC
CATCTGATTTTCATGGTCAGATTGTAAAGAAGCAATTACTCTTGGACAGTTTAAGCAGAAAAGCCACCAA
GTCAAGTCACTGGTCATATGATGAACTCGAAGATCTAATAAAAGTTAATTTAAGCGTTCATTACAATAAA
TTCAAGTGAATCTGTTTTAAGCTAGCCTTTAACGTTTTTAAATTCCTTCAAACAAATTAGTTCCTCTTTG
CAGTTCCTCATTTCTCGGTGAGCTGGTGCTTTAATCCCTTTACTTTTTCTTCCTCTAGGGAGTGATGGTT
GGCATGGGACGAATTAATTCCTGCAGCCCGGGGGTACCGGTCGCCACCATGAACACCCCGGGAATTAACC
TGATCAAGGAGGACATGCGCGTGAAGGTGCACATGGAGGGCAACGTGAACGGCCACGCCTTCGTGATCGA
GGGCGAGGGCAAGGGCAAGCCCTACGAGGGCACCCAGACCGCCAACCTGACCGTGAAGGAGGGCGCCCCC
CTGCCCTTCAGCTACGACATCCTGACCACCGCCGTGCACTACGGCAACCGGGTGTTCACCAAGTACCCCG
AGGACATCCCCGACTACTTCAAGCAGAGCTTCCCCGAGGGCTACAGCTGGGAGCGCACCATGACCTTCGA
GGACAAGGGCATCTGCACCATCCGCAGCGACATCAGCCTGGAGGGCGACTGCTTCTTCCAGAACGTGCGC
TTCAAGGGCACCAACTTCCCCCCCAACGGCCCCGTGATGCAGAAGAAAACCCTGAAGTGGGAGCCCAGCA
CCGAGAAGCTGCACGTGCGCGACGGCCTGCTGGTGGGCAACATCAACATGGCCCTGCTGCTGGAGGGCGG
CGGCCACTACCTGTGCGACTTCAAGACCACCTACAAGGCCAAGAAGGTGGTGCAGCTGCCCGACGCCCAC
TTCGTGGACCACCGCATCGAGATCCTGGGCAACGACAGCGACTACAACAAGGTGAAGCTGTACGAGCACG
CCGTGGCCCGCTACAGCCCCCTGCCCAGCCAGGTGTGGTAATCTAGATCATAATCAGCCATACCACATTT
GTAGAGGTTTTACTTGCTTTAAAAAACCTCCCACACCTCCCCCTGAACCTGAAACATAAAATGAATGCAA
TTGTTGTTGTTAACTTGTTTATTGCAGCTTATAATGGTTACAAATAAAGCAATAGCATCACAAATTTCAC
AAATAAAGCATTTTTTTCACTGCATTCTAGTTGTGGTTTGTCCAAACTCATCAATGTATCTTAAGGCGTA
AATTGTAAGCGTTAATATTTTGTTAAAATTCGCGTTAAATTTTTGTTAAATCAGCTCATTTTTTAACCAA
TAGGCCGAAATCGGCGGATCCTGCGGCCGCAAGGGAAAATAGAATGAAGTGATCTCCAAAAAATAAGTAC
TTTTTGACTGTAAATAAAATTGTAAGGAGTAAAAAGTACTTTTTTTTCTAAAAAAATGTAATTAAGTAAA
AGTAAAAGTATTGATTTTTAATTGTACTCAAGTAAAGTAAAAATCCCCAAAAATAATACTTAAGTACAGT
AATCAAGTAAAATTACTCAAGTACTTTACACCTCTGGTTCTTGACCCCCTACCTTCAGCAAGCCCAGCAG
ATCCACTAGATCTTTTGTTCCCTTTAGTGAGGGTTAATTGCGCGCTTGGCGTAATCATGGTCATAGCTGT
TTCCTGTGTGAAATTGTTATCCGCTCACAATTCCACACAACATACGAGCCGGAAGCATAAAGTGTAAAGC
CTGGGGTGCCTAATGAGTGAGCTAACTCACATTAATTGCGTTGCGCTCACTGCCCGCTTTCCAGTCGGGA
AACCTGTCGTGCCAGCTGCATTAATGAATCGGCCAACGCGCGGGGAGAGGCGGTTTGCGTATTGGGCGCT
CTTCCGCTTCCTCGCTCACTGACTCGCTGCGCTCGGTCGTTCGGCTGCGGCGAGCGGTATCAGCTCACTC
AAAGGCGGTAATACGGTTATCCACAGAATCAGGGGATAACGCAGGAAAGAACATGTGAGCAAAAGGCCAG
CAAAAGGCCAGGAACCGTAAAAAGGCCGCGTTGCTGGCGTTTTTCCATAGGCTCCGCCCCCCTGACGAGC
ATCACAAAAATCGACGCTCAAGTCAGAGGTGGCGAAACCCGACAGGACTATAAAGATACCAGGCGTTTCC
CCCTGGAAGCTCCCTCGTGCGCTCTCCTGTTCCGACCCTGCCGCTTACCGGATACCTGTCCGCCTTTCTC
CCTTCGGGAAGCGTGGCGCTTTCTCATAGCTCACGCTGTAGGTATCTCAGTTCGGTGTAGGTCGTTCGCT
CCAAGCTGGGCTGTGTGCACGAACCCCCCGTTCAGCCCGACCGCTGCGCCTTATCCGGTAACTATCGTCT
TGAGTCCAACCCGGTAAGACACGACTTATCGCCACTGGCAGCAGCCACTGGTAACAGGATTAGCAGAGCG
AGGTATGTAGGCGGTGCTACAGAGTTCTTGAAGTGGTGGCCTAACTACGGCTACACTAGAAGAACAGTAT
TTGGTATCTGCGCTCTGCTGAAGCCAGTTACCTTCGGAAAAAGAGTTGGTAGCTCTTGATCCGGCAAACA
AACCACCGCTGGTAGCGGTGGTTTTTTTGTTTGCAAGCAGCAGATTACGCGCAGAAAAAAAGGATCTCAA
GAAGATCCTTTGATCTTTTCTACGGGGTCTGACGCTCAGTGGAACGAAAACTCACGTTAAGGGATTTTGG
TCATGAGATTATCAAAAAGGATCTTCACCTAGATCCTTTTAAATTAAAAATGAAGTTTTAAATCAATCTA
AAGTATATATGAGTAAACTTGGTCTGACAGTTACCAATGCTTAATCAGTGAGGCACCTATCTCAGCGATC
TGTCTATTTCGTTCATCCATAGTTGCCTGACTCCCCGTCGTGTAGATAACTACGATACGGGAGGGCTTAC
CATCTGGCCCCAGTGCTGCAATGATACCGCGAGACCCACGCTCACCGGCTCCAGATTTATCAGCAATAAA
CCAGCCAGCCGGAAGGGCCGAGCGCAGAAGTGGTCCTGCAACTTTATCCGCCTCCATCCAGTCTATTAAT
TGTTGCCGGGAAGCTAGAGTAAGTAGTTCGCCAGTTAATAGTTTGCGCAACGTTGTTGCCATTGCTACAG
GCATCGTGGTGTCACGCTCGTCGTTTGGTATGGCTTCATTCAGCTCCGGTTCCCAACGATCAAGGCGAGT
TACATGATCCCCCATGTTGTGCAAAAAAGCGGTTAGCTCCTTCGGTCCTCCGATCGTTGTCAGAAGTAAG
TTGGCCGCAGTGTTATCACTCATGGTTATGGCAGCACTGCATAATTCTCTTACTGTCATGCCATCCGTAA
GATGCTTTTCTGTGACTGGTGAGTACTCAACCAAGTCATTCTGAGAATAGTGTATGCGGCGACCGAGTTG
CTCTTGCCCGGCGTCAATACGGGATAATACCGCGCCACATAGCAGAACTTTAAAAGTGCTCATCATTGGA
AAACGTTCTTCGGGGCGAAAACTCTCAAGGATCTTACCGCTGTTGAGATCCAGTTCGATGTAACCCACTC
GTGCACCCAACTGATCTTCAGCATCTTTTACTTTCACCAGCGTTTCTGGGTGAGCAAAAACAGGAAGGCA
AAATGCCGCAAAAAAGGGAATAAGGGCGACACGGAAATGTTGAATACTCATACTCTTCCTTTTTCAATAT
TATTGAAGCATTTATCAGGGTTATTGTCTCATGAGCGGATACATATTTGAATGTATTTAGAAAAATAAAC
AAATAGGGGTTCCGCGCACATTTCCCCGAAAAGTGCCACCTAAATTGTAAGCGTTAATATTTTGTTAAAA
TTCGCGTTAAATTTTTGTTAAATCAGCTCATTTTTTAACCAATAGGCCGAAATCGGCAAAATCCCTTATA
AATCAAAAGAATAGACCGAGATAGGGT
[37 nt withheld, positions 6678-6714]
AAAGAACGTGGACTCCAACGTCAAAGG
[49 nt withheld, positions 6742-6790]
T
[91 nt withheld, positions 6792-6882]
CACAATGACGGCTACTACATGGTGCCATTCCTTCCTCTTTATAGGAATGGAGACTACCTCCTGTCCAACA
ATGCTCTTGGATACGAGTACGCCTACCTGTTGGACCCAGGTCATTGCACAACACCAGAAATGCCCTCTGA
TCTGCAAAAGACGTGAATATCTGTTCAGACACCCATATCCACTCTGTTCCACACAGGTCAGAGGTTTGTC
CAGGAGTTCTTGACAGAGGTGTAAAAAGTACTCAAAAATTTTACTCAAGTGAAAGTACAAGTACTTAGGG
AAAATTTTACTCAATTAAAAGTAAAAGTATCTGGCTAGAATCTTACTTGAGTAAAAGTAAAAAAGTACTC
CATTAAAATTGTACTTGAGTATTAAGGAAGTAAAAGGCTAGCAAGATCTGCTCGAGATACATTTGATTAG
AAGAGTTTGACTTGGGTTGATTATAGCAAATAGTGGAACACAAACAGATTTTGAAATATTCTTGCAAATT
TATTTATTAAATCCATTCAAATATTGTCATTTTTTGTACTGTGTAATTTATATTGATTTGCTCATACAAT
ATTTACATTTCGCTTAAACAATACACTATTATTTATATTTAAAAATAGCTATATATAAATCAAATGTATA
GCTCTTTTTTACACAATTAATCAAAGCTAAAATATTTGTCACACAAATACAGTAAGCCACTTCACAATGA
TATCTTCAAAATCTGTGCTTGACTGAATCATTTCATTTATTGTTTTGTAATTCACATTATACCTTACGTT
CTCCAGGCACAGTTTGAATTGTTGATAAATGAAGATAATACATCTGATTTAATTAGTCTCCTTTGTTTAT
AATAACTTTAATCTAATTTGATAGTAATAATTCCAGCAATACATCCATTACAATAAAAATCGCTTTTTTA
TTTTGCACATTAGTTTGCCGGTATTTGTTTAAAGTTTCACCATACTTTTAAATCATGTGCTATTTGAAAA
GGGCTGTTATGACTGGAATTAAATGTTTTTTTTTATATCA
